>Addgene plasmid #224569 | pCAG-memRFP-3xPax7gRNA | addgene full sequence | sequence record 451497 | Addgene NGS Result
GAAGATCCTTTGATCTTTTCTACGGGGTCTGACGCTCAGTGGAACGAAAACTCACGTTAAGGGATTTTGG
TCATGAGATTATCAAAAAGGATCTTCACCTAGATCCTTTTAAATTAAAAATGAAGTTTTAAATCAATCTA
AAGTATATATGAGTAAACTTGGTCTGACAGTTACCAATGCTTAATCAGTGAGGCACCTATCTCAGCGATC
TGTCTATTTCGTTCATCCATAGTTGCCTGACTCCCCGTCGTGTAGATAACTACGATACGGGAGGGCTTAC
CATCTGGCCCCAGTGCTGCAATGATACCGCGAGACCCACGCTCACCGGCTCCAGATTTATCAGCAATAAA
CCAGCCAGCCGGAAGGGCCGAGCGCAGAAGTGGTCCTGCAACTTTATCCGCCTCCATCCAGTCTATTAAT
TGTTGCCGGGAAGCTAGAGTAAGTAGTTCGCCAGTTAATAGTTTGCGCAACGTTGTTGCCATTGCTACAG
GCATCGTGGTGTCACGCTCGTCGTTTGGTATGGCTTCATTCAGCTCCGGTTCCCAACGATCAAGGCGAGT
TACATGATCCCCCATGTTGTGCAAAAAAGCGGTTAGCTCCTTCGGTCCTCCGATCGTTGTCAGAAGTAAG
TTGGCCGCAGTGTTATCACTCATGGTTATGGCAGCACTGCATAATTCTCTTACTGTCATGCCATCCGTAA
GATGCTTTTCTGTGACTGGTGAGTACTCAACCAAGTCATTCTGAGAATAGTGTATGCGGCGACCGAGTTG
CTCTTGCCCGGCGTCAATACGGGATAATACCGCGCCACATAGCAGAACTTTAAAAGTGCTCATCATTGGA
AAACGTTCTTCGGGGCGAAAACTCTCAAGGATCTTACCGCTGTTGAGATCCAGTTCGATGTAACCCACTC
GTGCACCCAACTGATCTTCAGCATCTTTTACTTTCACCAGCGTTTCTGGGTGAGCAAAAACAGGAAGGCA
AAATGCCGCAAAAAAGGGAATAAGGGCGACACGGAAATGTTGAATACTCATACTCTTCCTTTTTCAATAT
TATTGAAGCATTTATCAGGGTTATTGTCTCATGAGCGGATACATATTTGAATGTATTTAGAAAAATAAAC
AAATAGGGGTTCCGCGCACATTTCCCCGAAAAGTGCCACCTGGGTCGACATTGATTATTGACTAGTTATT
AATAGTAATCAATTACGGGGTCATTAGTTCATAGCCCATATATGGAGTTCCGCGTTACATAACTTACGGT
AAATGGCCCGCCTGGCTGACCGCCCAACGACCCCCGCCCATTGACGTCAATAATGACGTATGTTCCCATA
GTAACGCCAATAGGGACTTTCCATTGACGTCAATGGGTGGAGTATTTACGGTAAACTGCCCACTTGGCAG
TACATCAAGTGTATCATATGCCAAGTACGCCCCCTATTGACGTCAATGACGGTAAATGGCCCGCCTGGCA
TTATGCCCAGTACATGACCTTATGGGACTTTCCTACTTGGCAGTACATCTACGTATTAGTCATCGCTATT
ACCATGGTCGAGGTGAGCCCCACGTTCTGCTTCACTCTCCCCATCTCCCCCCCCTCCCCACCCCCAATTT
TGTATTTATTTATTTTTTAATTATTTTGTGCAGCGATGGGGGCGGGGGGGGGGGGGGGGGGCGCGCGCCA
GGCGGGGCGGGGCGGGGCGAGGCGGAGAGGTGCGGCGGCAGCCAATCAGAGCGGCGCGCTCCGAAAGTTT
CCTTTTATGGCGAGGCGGCGGCGGCGGCGGCCCTATAAAAAGCGAAGCGCGCGGCGGGCGGGAGTCGCTG
CGCGCTGCCTTCGCCCCGTGCCCCGCTCCGCCGCCGCCTCGCGCCGCCCGCCCCGGCTCTGACTGACCGC
GTTACTCCCACAGGTGAGCGGGCGGGACGGCCCTTCTCCTCCGGGCTGTAATTAGCGCTTGGTTTAATGA
CGGCTTGTTTCTTTTCTGTGGCTGCGTGAAAGCCTTGAGGGGCTCCGGGAGGGCCCTTTGTGCGGGGGGA
GCGGCTCGGGGGGTGCGTGCGTGTGTGTGTGCGTGGGGAGCGCCGCGTGCGGCTCCGCGCTGCCCGGCGG
CTGTGAGCGCTGCGGGCGCGGCGCGGGGCTTTGTGCGCTCCGCAGTGTGCGCGAGGGGAGCGCGGCCGGG
GGCGGTGCCCCGCGGTGCGGGGGGGGCTGCGAGGGGAACAAAGGCTGCGTGCGGGGTGTGTGCGTGGGGG
GGTGAGCAGGGGGTGTGGGCGCGTCGGTCGGGCTGCAACCCCCCCTGCACCCCCCTCCCCGAGTTGCTGA
GCACGGCCCGGCTTCGGGTGCGGGGCTCCGTACGGGGCGTGGCGCGGGGCTCGCCGTGCCGGGCGGGGGG
TGGCGGCAGGTGGGGGTGCCGGGCGGGGCGGGGCCGCCTCGGGCCGGGGAGGGCTCGGGGGAGGGGCGCG
GCGGCCCCCGGAGCGCCGGCGGCTGTCGAGGCGCGGCGAGCCGCAGCCATTGCCTTTTATGGTAATCGTG
CGAGAGGGCGCAGGGACTTCCTTTGTCCCAAATCTGTGCGGAGCCGAAATCTGGGAGGCGCCGCCGCACC
CCCTCTAGCGGGCGCGGGGCGAAGCGGTGCGGCGCCGGCAGGAAGGAAATGGGCGGGGAGGGCCTTCGTG
CGTCGCCGCGCCGCCGTCCCCTTCTCCCTCTCCAGCCTCGGGGCTGTCCGCGGGGGGACGGCTGCCTTCG
GGGGGGACGGGGCAGGGCGGGGTTCGGCTTCTGGCGTGTGACCGGCGGCTCTAGAGCCTCTGCTAACCAT
GTTCATGCCTTCTTCTTTTTCCTACAGCTCCTGGGCAACGTGCTGGTTATTGTGCTGTCTCATCATTTTG
GCAAAGAATTGCTCGAGAGTTCGAAGCCTTAAGTACGCGTAGGCGCGCCTTAATTAACGTTTAAACATGC
ATGCAAATGGCTAGCGCCACCATGGGATGCATTAAATCTAAGAGGAAAGATAACTTGAACGATGACGAAG
CTGCAATGGGGTGTATTAAATCCAAAAGGAAAGATAATTTGAATGATGATGAAGCGGGCTCCGGCGGCTC
TGGCGGCATGGCAAGCAGCGAAGATGTTATTAAAGAATTTATGCGGTTTAAAGTCCGAATGGAAGGATCA
GTAAATGGACATGAATTTGAAATTGAAGGAGAAGGTGAAGGTCGACCATATGAAGGAACGCAAACTGCTA
AACTCAAAGTCACGAAAGGTGGTCCATTGCCGTTTGCTTGGGATATACTCTCTCCCCAATTTCAATATGG
ATCAAAAGCATATGTTAAACATCCTGCAGATATTCCTGATTATCTGAAACTCAGCTTTCCAGAAGGCTTT
AAATGGGAACGGGTAATGAATTTTGAAGATGGTGGGGTTGTTACAGTCACCCAAGATTCTAGTCTTCAAG
ATGGGGAATTTATATATAAAGTCAAATTGCGGGGCACAAATTTTCCAAGCGATGGGCCAGTCATGCAAAA
GAAAACAATGGGATGGGAAGCATCTACAGAAAGGATGTATCCAGAAGATGGAGCTCTCAAAGGGGAAATT
AAAATGAGATTGAAACTCAAAGATGGCGGGCATTATGATGCAGAAGTGAAAACGACTTATATGGCGAAGA
AACCCGTTCAGCTGCCTGGGGCTTATAAAACAGATATTAAACTCGATATTACTAGCCATAATGAAGATTA
CACAATAGTCGAGCAATATGAACGGGCAGAAGGGCGGCATTCAACAGGAGCTACCGGTCAGTGCCTGATG
AGTCCGTGAGGACGAAACGAGTAAGCTCGTCAACCCCTACCAACTGGTCGGGGTTTGAAACCCGAATTTG
ATGCGTAGCACACGGGCCGGCATGGTCCCAGCCTCCTCGCTGGCGCCGGCTGGGCAACATGCTTCGGCAT
GGCGAATGGGACATCGATACAGCGCAAAATTAGGCTGATGAGTCCGTGAGGACGAAACGAGTAAGCTCGT
CAACCCCTACCAACTGGTCGGGGTTTGAAACCCCTTTGTCGCCCAGGATGCCATGGCCGGCATGGTCCCA
GCCTCCTCGCTGGCGCCGGCTGGGCAACATGCTTCGGCATGGCGAATGGGACAAGCTTACAGCGCAAAAT
TAGGCTGATGAGTCCGTGAGGACGAAACGAGTAAGCTCGTCAACCCCTACCAACTGGTCGGGGTTTGAAA
CATTCATGTGGTTGGCAGGAGCTGGGCCGGCATGGTCCCAGCCTCCTCGCTGGCGCCGGCTGGGCAACAT
GCTTCGGCATGGCGAATGGGACTCTAGATGAGCGGCCGCAATTCACTCCTCAGGTGCAGGCTGCCTATCA
GAAGGTGGTGGCTGGTGTGGCCAATGCCCTGGCTCACAAATACCACTGAGATCTTTTTCCCTCTGCCAAA
AATTATGGGGACATCATGAAGCCCCTTGAGCATCTGACTTCTGGCTAATAAAGGAAATTTATTTTCATTG
CAATAGTGTGTTGGAATTTTTTGTGTCTCTCACTCGGAAGGACATATGGGAGGGCAAATCATTTAAAACA
TCAGAATGAGTATTTGGTTTAGAGTTTGGCAACATATGCCCATATGCTGGCTGCCATGAACAAAGGTTGG
CTATAAAGAGGTCATCAGTATATGAAACAGCCCCCTGCTGTCCATTCCTTATTCCATAGAAAAGCCTTGA
CTTGAGGTTAGATTTTTTTTATATTTTGTTTTGTGTTATTTTTTTCTTTAACATCCCTAAAATTTTCCTT
ACATGTTTTACTAGCCAGATTTTTCCTCCTCTCCTGACTACTCCCAGTCATAGCTGTCCCTCTTCTCTTA
TGGAGATCCCTCGACCTGCACCGTCGACCAGCTGGTCGACGGTGCACCGTCGACCAGCTTGGCGTAATCA
TGGTCATAGCTGTTTCCTGTGTGAAATTGTTATCCGCTCACAATTCCACACAACATACGAGCCGGAAGCA
TAAAGTGTAAAGCCTGGGGTGCCTAATGAGTGAGCTAACTCACATTAATTGCGTTGCGCTCACTGCCCGC
TTTCCAGTCGGGAAACCTGTCGTGCCAGCGGATCCGCATCTCAATTAGTCAGCAACCATAGTCCCGCCCC
TAACTCCGCCCATCCCGCCCCTAACTCCGCCCAGTTCCGCCCATTCTCCGCCCCATGGCTGACTAATTTT
TTTTATTTATGCAGAGGCCGAGGCCGCCTCGGCCTCTGAGCTATTCCAGAAGTAGTGAGGAGGCTTTTTT
GGAGGCCTAGGCTTTTGCAAAAAGCTAACTTGTTTATTGCAGCTTATAATGGTTACAAATAAAGCAATAG
CATCACAAATTTCACAAATAAAGCATTTTTTTCACTGCATTCTAGTTGTGGTTTGTCCAAACTCATCAAT
GTATCTTATCATGTCTGGATCCGCTGCATTAATGAATCGGCCAACGCGCGGGGAGAGGCGGTTTGCGTAT
TGGGCGCTCTTCCGCTTCCTCGCTCACTGACTCGCTGCGCTCGGTCGTTCGGCTGCGGCGAGCGGTATCA
GCTCACTCAAAGGCGGTAATACGGTTATCCACAGAATCAGGGGATAACGCAGGAAAGAACATGTGAGCAA
AAGGCCAGCAAAAGGCCAGGAACCGTAAAAAGGCCGCGTTGCTGGCGTTTTTCCATAGGCTCCGCCCCCC
TGACGAGCATCACAAAAATCGACGCTCAAGTCAGAGGTGGCGAAACCCGACAGGACTATAAAGATACCAG
GCGTTTCCCCCTGGAAGCTCCCTCGTGCGCTCTCCTGTTCCGACCCTGCCGCTTACCGGATACCTGTCCG
CCTTTCTCCCTTCGGGAAGCGTGGCGCTTTCTCATAGCTCACGCTGTAGGTATCTCAGTTCGGTGTAGGT
CGTTCGCTCCAAGCTGGGCTGTGTGCACGAACCCCCCGTTCAGCCCGACCGCTGCGCCTTATCCGGTAAC
TATCGTCTTGAGTCCAACCCGGTAAGACACGACTTATCGCCACTGGCAGCAGCCACTGGTAACAGGATTA
GCAGAGCGAGGTATGTAGGCGGTGCTACAGAGTTCTTGAAGTGGTGGCCTAACTACGGCTACACTAGAAG
AACAGTATTTGGTATCTGCGCTCTGCTGAAGCCAGTTACCTTCGGAAAAAGAGTTGGTAGCTCTTGATCC
GGCAAACAAACCACCGCTGGTAGCGGTGGTTTTTTTGTTTGCAAGCAGCAGATTACGCGCAGAAAAAAAG
GATCTCAA
Features (pLannotate 1.2.2; 23 found; start..end, strand, type, name):
    171..1031    -  CDS            AmpR: β-lactamase; bla; confers resistance to ampicillin, carbenicillin, and related antibiotics
   1032..1136    -  promoter       AmpR promoter: bla
   1167..1546    +  enhancer       CMV enhancer: human cytomegalovirus immediate early enhancer
   1548..1810    +  promoter       chicken β-actin promoter: contains a 21-bp deletion relative to the standard chicken β-actin promoter
   1811..2827    +  intron         chimeric intron: chimera between introns from chicken β-actin and rabbit β-globin
   3088..3762    +  CDS            mRFP1: mRFP1 is a basic (constitutively fluorescent) red fluorescent protein published in 2002, derived from Discosoma sp.. It is reported to be a somewhat slowly-maturing monomer with low acid sensitivity.
   3775..3798    +  misc_RNA       sTRSV HHRz (fragment): hammerhead ribozyme from the tobacco ringspot virus satellite RNA (Khvorova et al., 2003)
   3812..3841    +  misc_RNA       RfxCas13d DR30: 5' processed 30-base direct repeat for an RfxCas13d gRNA (Konermann et al., 2018)
   3955..3978    +  misc_RNA       sTRSV HHRz (fragment): hammerhead ribozyme from the tobacco ringspot virus satellite RNA (Khvorova et al., 2003)
   3992..4021    +  misc_RNA       RfxCas13d DR30: 5' processed 30-base direct repeat for an RfxCas13d gRNA (Konermann et al., 2018)
   4135..4158    +  misc_RNA       sTRSV HHRz (fragment): hammerhead ribozyme from the tobacco ringspot virus satellite RNA (Khvorova et al., 2003)
   4172..4201    +  misc_RNA       RfxCas13d DR30: 5' processed 30-base direct repeat for an RfxCas13d gRNA (Konermann et al., 2018)
   4309..4386    +  CDS            HBB (fragment): HBB_PONPY - Experimental evidence at transcript level: Swiss-Prot protein existence level 2. Involved in oxygen transport from the lung to the various peripheral tissues. From Pongo pygmaeus (Bornean orangutan).
   4457..4512    +  polyA_signal   β-globin poly(A) signal: rabbit β-globin polyadenylation signal (Gil and Proudfoot, 1987)
   4927..4943    -  protein_bind   lac operator: The lac repressor binds to the lac operator to inhibit transcription in E. coli. This inhibition can be relieved by adding lactose or isopropyl-β-D-thiogalactopyranoside (IPTG). lac repressor encoded by lacI
   4951..4981    -  promoter       lac promoter: promoter for the E. coli lac operon
   4996..5017    -  protein_bind   CAP binding site: CAP binding activates transcription in the presence of cAMP. E. coli catabolite activator protein
   5030..5069    -  CDS            lacI (fragment): lac repressor; lacI; The lac repressor binds to the lac operator to inhibit transcription in E. coli. This inhibition can be relieved by adding lactose or isopropyl-β-D-thiogalactopyranoside (IPTG).
   5076..5098    +  promoter       SV40 promoter (fragment): SV40 enhancer and early promoter
   5122..5257    +  rep_origin     SV40 ori: SV40 origin of replication
   5277..5411    +  polyA_signal   SV40 poly(A) signal: SV40 polyadenylation signal
   5413..5467    -  CDS            lacI (fragment): lac repressor; lacI; The lac repressor binds to the lac operator to inhibit transcription in E. coli. This inhibition can be relieved by adding lactose or isopropyl-β-D-thiogalactopyranoside (IPTG).
   5650..6238    -  rep_origin     ori: high-copy-number ColE1/pMB1/pBR322/pUC origin of replication
