[The description below was written by a language model from this plasmid's Addgene catalogue record and pLannotate feature annotations shown in this document.]
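Description:
pCAG-memRFP-3xPax7gRNA is a 6.2 kb CRISPR guide-delivery plasmid built on the pCAG-memRFP backbone for ubiquitous expression in vertebrate cells. The associated publication describes its use for Cas13d-mediated knockdown in chick embryos. It is propagated in E. coli as a high-copy plasmid through a ColE1/pUC-type origin and selected with ampicillin via the β-lactamase gene. The backbone also carries an SV40 origin and SV40 poly(A) signal, together with remnants of lac promoter/operator and lacI sequences that appear to be cloning-vector leftovers rather than functional parts of the design.

The payload is a single Pol II transcription unit driven by the CAG promoter, made up of the CMV immediate-early enhancer, the chicken β-actin promoter and a chimeric β-actin/β-globin intron. It ends in a rabbit β-globin polyadenylation signal. The transcript first encodes codon-optimised mRFP1 fused to a membrane localisation signal, which marks transfected or electroporated cells with red membrane fluorescence. Downstream of the reporter, inserted between NheI and NotI sites, are three repeated modules. Each contains a hammerhead ribozyme element (annotated as a fragment of the tobacco ringspot virus satellite ribozyme) followed by the 30-base RfxCas13d direct repeat and a distinct spacer targeting Pax7. Ribozyme self-cleavage is intended to release the individual guide RNAs from the longer mRNA, so the reporter and all three guides come from one ubiquitous promoter rather than separate Pol III cassettes.

The plasmid does not encode a Cas13d nuclease, so the effector must be supplied from another source. The species of the Pax7 target is not given as a catalogue field, although the publication title points to chick.
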