Addgene plasmid #224569: pCAG-memRFP-3xPax7gRNA
Purpose: Ubiquitous expression plasmid, CAG promoter (CMV immediate early enhancer and chicken beta actin promoter), three unique Pax7 gRNAs with ribozyme self-cleavage sites, and membrane RFP reporter.
Depositing lab: Erica Hutchins. Depositing organization: University of California, San Francisco (UCSF). Publication: CRISPR-Cas13d as a molecular tool to achieve targeted gene expression knockdown in chick embryos. Kim M, Hutchins EJ. Dev Biol. 2024 Nov 30:S0012-1606(24)00265-3. doi: 10.1016/j.ydbio.2024.11.013. PubMed 39622311.
Backbone
  Vector backbone: pCAG-memRFP
  Modifications to backbone: Guide RNAs inserted following memRFP
  Vector type: CRISPR
Growth in bacteria
  Bacterial resistance: Ampicillin, 100 μg/mL
  Growth temperature: 37°C
  Growth strain: DH5alpha
  Copy number: High Copy
Gene/Insert
  Gene/Insert name: mRFP1 (alt name: monomeric red fluorescent protein)
  gRNA/shRNA sequence: Pax7 gRNA1: aacccctaccaactggtcggggtttgaaacccgaatttgatgcgtagcacacg; Pax7 gRNA2: aacccctaccaactggtcggggtttgaaacccctttgtcgcccaggatgccat; Pax7 gRNA3: aacccctaccaactggtcggggtttgaaacattcatgtggttggcaggagctg
  Species: Synthetic; Discosoma sp.
  Mutation: Codon optimized
  GenBank ID: AF506027.1
  Tag / fusion protein: Membrane localization signal
  Cloning method: Restriction Enzyme; 5′ cloning site NheI (not destroyed); 3′ cloning site NotI (not destroyed)
  Sequencing primers: 5′ tacagctcctgggcaacgtg
Terms and licenses: Academic/Nonprofit Terms; Industry Terms: Not Available to Industry
How to cite: pCAG-memRFP-3xPax7gRNA was a gift from Erica Hutchins (Addgene plasmid # 224569 ; http://n2t.net/addgene:224569 ; RRID:Addgene_224569)
